>Addgene plasmid #75933 | STK16 gRNA (BRDN0001146155) | addgene full sequence | sequence record 184854 | Addgene Assembled Sequence
CCCGGGTGCAAAGATGGATAAAGTTTTAAACAGAGAGGAATCTTTGCAGCTAATGGACCTTCTAGGTCTT
GAAAGGAGTGGGAATTGGCTCCGGTGCCCGTCAGTGGGCAGAGCGCACATCGCCCACAGTCCCCGAGAAG
TTGGGGGGAGGGGTCGGCAATTGATCCGGTGCCTAGAGAAGGTGGCGCGGGGTAAACTGGGAAAGTGATG
TCGTGTACTGGCTCCGCCTTTTTCCCGAGGGTGGGGGAGAACCGTATATAAGTGCAGTAGTCGCCGTGAA
CGTTCTTTTTCGCAACGGGTTTGCCGCCAGAACACAGGTAAGTGCCGTGTGTGGTTCCCGCGGGCCTGGC
CTCTTTACGGGTTATGGCCCTTGCGTGCCTTGAATTACTTCCACCTGGCTGCAGTACGTGATTCTTGATC
CCGAGCTTCGGGTTGGAAGTGGGTGGGAGAGTTCGAGGCCTTGCGCTTAAGGAGCCCCTTCGCCTCGTGC
TTGAGTTGAGGCCTGGCCTGGGCGCTGGGGCCGCCGCGTGCGAATCTGGTGGCACCTTCGCGCCTGTCTC
GCTGCTTTCGATAAGTCTCTAGCCATTTAAAATTTTTGATGACCTGCTGCGACGCTTTTTTTCTGGCAAG
ATAGTCTTGTAAATGCGGGCCAAGATCTGCACACTGGTATTTCGGTTTTTGGGGCCGCGGGCGGCGACGG
GGCCCGTGCGTCCCAGCGCACATGTTCGGCGAGGCGGGGCCTGCGAGCGCGGCCACCGAGAATCGGACGG
GGGTAGTCTCAAGCTGGCCGGCCTGCTCTGGTGCCTGGCCTCGCGCCGCCGTGTATCGCCCCGCCCTGGG
CGGCAAGGCTGGCCCGGTCGGCACCAGTTGCGTGAGCGGAAAGATGGCCGCTTCCCGGCCCTGCTGCAGG
GAGCTCAAAATGGAGGACGCGGCGCTCGGGAGAGCGGGCGGGTGAGTCACCCACACAAAGGAAAAGGGCC
TTTCCGTCCTCAGCCGTCGCTTCATGTGACTCCACGGAGTACCGGGCGCCGTCCAGGCACCTCGATTAGT
TCTCGAGCTTTTGGAGTACGTCGTCTTTAGGTTGGGGGGAGGGGTTTTATGCGATGGAGTTTCCCCACAC
TGAGTGGGTGGAGACTGAAGTTAGGCCAGCTTGGCACTTGATGTAATTCTCCTTGGAATTTGCCCTTTTT
GAGTTTGGATCTTGGTTCATTCTCAAGCCTCAGACAGTGGTTCAAAGTTTTTTTCTTCCATTTCAGGTGT
CGTGACGTACGGCCACCATGACCGAGTACAAGCCCACGGTGCGCCTCGCCACCCGCGACGACGTCCCCAG
GGCCGTACGCACCCTCGCCGCCGCGTTCGCCGACTACCCCGCCACGCGCCACACCGTCGATCCGGACCGC
CACATCGAGCGGGTCACCGAGCTGCAAGAACTCTTCCTCACGCGCGTCGGGCTCGACATCGGCAAGGTGT
GGGTCGCGGACGACGGCGCCGCCGTGGCGGTCTGGACCACGCCGGAGAGCGTCGAAGCGGGGGCGGTGTT
CGCCGAGATCGGCCCGCGCATGGCCGAGTTGAGCGGTTCCCGGCTGGCCGCGCAGCAACAGATGGAAGGC
CTCCTGGCGCCGCACCGGCCCAAGGAGCCCGCGTGGTTCCTGGCCACCGTCGGAGTCTCGCCCGACCACC
AGGGCAAGGGTCTGGGCAGCGCCGTCGTGCTCCCCGGAGTGGAGGCGGCCGAGCGCGCCGGGGTGCCCGC
CTTCCTGGAGACCTCCGCGCCCCGCAACCTCCCCTTCTACGAGCGGCTCGGCTTCACCGTCACCGCCGAC
GTCGAGGTGCCCGAAGGACCGCGCACCTGGTGCATGACCCGCAAGCCCGGTGCCTGAACGCGTTAAGTCG
ACAATCAACCTCTGGATTACAAAATTTGTGAAAGATTGACTGGTATTCTTAACTATGTTGCTCCTTTTAC
GCTATGTGGATACGCTGCTTTAATGCCTTTGTATCATGCTATTGCTTCCCGTATGGCTTTCATTTTCTCC
TCCTTGTATAAATCCTGGTTGCTGTCTCTTTATGAGGAGTTGTGGCCCGTTGTCAGGCAACGTGGCGTGG
TGTGCACTGTGTTTGCTGACGCAACCCCCACTGGTTGGGGCATTGCCACCACCTGTCAGCTCCTTTCCGG
GACTTTCGCTTTCCCCCTCCCTATTGCCACGGCGGAACTCATCGCCGCCTGCCTTGCCCGCTGCTGGACA
GGGGCTCGGCTGTTGGGCACTGACAATTCCGTGGTGTTGTCGGGGAAATCATCGTCCTTTCCTTGGCTGC
TCGCCTGTGTTGCCACCTGGATTCTGCGCGGGACGTCCTTCTGCTACGTCCCTTCGGCCCTCAATCCAGC
GGACCTTCCTTCCCGCGGCCTGCTGCCGGCTCTGCGGCCTCTTCCGCGTCTTCGCCTTCGCCCTCAGACG
AGTCGGATCTCCCTTTGGGCCGCCTCCCCGCGTCGACTTTAAGACCAATGACTTACAAGGCAGCTGTAGA
TCTTAGCCACTTTTTAAAAGAAAAGGGGGGACTGGAAGGGCTAATTCACTCCCAACGAAGACAAGATCTG
CTTTTTGCTTGTACTGGGTCTCTCTGGTTAGACCAGATCTGAGCCTGGGAGCTCTCTGGCTAACTAGGGA
ACCCACTGCTTAAGCCTCAATAAAGCTTGCCTTGAGTGCTTCAAGTAGTGTGTGCCCGTCTGTTGTGTGA
CTCTGGTAACTAGAGATCCCTCAGACCCTTTTAGTCAGTGTGGAAAATCTCTAGCAGTACGTATAGTAGT
TCATGTCATCTTATTATTCAGTATTTATAACTTGCAAAGAAATGAATATCAGAGAGTGAGAGGAACTTGT
TTATTGCAGCTTATAATGGTTACAAATAAAGCAATAGCATCACAAATTTCACAAATAAAGCATTTTTTTC
ACTGCATTCTAGTTGTGGTTTGTCCAAACTCATCAATGTATCTTATCATGTCTGGCTCTAGCTATCCCGC
CCCTAACTCCGCCCATCCCGCCCCTAACTCCGCCCAGTTCCGCCCATTCTCCGCCCCATGGCTGACTAAT
TTTTTTTATTTATGCAGAGGCCGAGGCCGCCTCGGCCTCTGAGCTATTCCAGAAGTAGTGAGGAGGCTTT
TTTGGAGGCCTAGGGACGTACCCAATTCGCCCTATAGTGAGTCGTATTACGCGCGCTCACTGGCCGTCGT
TTTACAACGTCGTGACTGGGAAAACCCTGGCGTTACCCAACTTAATCGCCTTGCAGCACATCCCCCTTTC
GCCAGCTGGCGTAATAGCGAAGAGGCCCGCACCGATCGCCCTTCCCAACAGTTGCGCAGCCTGAATGGCG
AATGGG
[124 nt withheld, positions 3367-3490]
C
[91 nt withheld, positions 3492-3582]
A
[49 nt withheld, positions 3584-3632]
CCTTTGACGTTGGAGTCCACGTTCTTT
[37 nt withheld, positions 3660-3696]
ACCCTATCTCGGTCTATTCTTTTGATTTATAAGGGATTTTGCCGATTTCGGCCTATTGGTTAAAAAATGA
GCTGATTTAACAAAAATTTAACGCGAATTTTAACAAAATATTAACGCTTACAATTTAGGTGGCACTTTTC
GGGGAAATGTGCGCGGAACCCCTATTTGTTTATTTTTCTAAATACATTCAAATATGTATCCGCTCATGAG
ACAATAACCCTGATAAATGCTTCAATAATATTGAAAAAGGAAGAGTATGAGTATTCAACATTTCCGTGTC
GCCCTTATTCCCTTTTTTGCGGCATTTTGCCTTCCTGTTTTTGCTCACCCAGAAACGCTGGTGAAAGTAA
AAGATGCTGAAGATCAGTTGGGTGCACGAGTGGGTTACATCGAACTGGATCTCAACAGCGGTAAGATCCT
TGAGAGTTTTCGCCCCGAAGAACGTTTTCCAATGATGAGCACTTTTAAAGTTCTGCTATGTGGCGCGGTA
TTATCCCGTATTGACGCCGGGCAAGAGCAACTCGGTCGCCGCATACACTATTCTCAGAATGACTTGGTTG
AGTACTCACCAGTCACAGAAAAGCATCTTACGGATGGCATGACAGTAAGAGAATTATGCAGTGCTGCCAT
AACCATGAGTGATAACACTGCGGCCAACTTACTTCTGACAACGATCGGAGGACCGAAGGAGCTAACCGCT
TTTTTGCACAACATGGGGGATCATGTAACTCGCCTTGATCGTTGGGAACCGGAGCTGAATGAAGCCATAC
CAAACGACGAGCGTGACACCACGATGCCTGTAGCAATGGCAACAACGTTGCGCAAACTATTAACTGGCGA
ACTACTTACTCTAGCTTCCCGGCAACAATTAATAGACTGGATGGAGGCGGATAAAGTTGCAGGACCACTT
CTGCGCTCGGCCCTTCCGGCTGGCTGGTTTATTGCTGATAAATCTGGAGCCGGTGAGCGTGGGTCTCGCG
GTATCATTGCAGCACTGGGGCCAGATGGTAAGCCCTCCCGTATCGTAGTTATCTACACGACGGGGAGTCA
GGCAACTATGGATGAACGAAATAGACAGATCGCTGAGATAGGTGCCTCACTGATTAAGCATTGGTAACTG
TCAGACCAAGTTTACTCATATATACTTTAGATTGATTTAAAACTTCATTTTTAATTTAAAAGGATCTAGG
TGAAGATCCTTTTTGATAATCTCATGACCAAAATCCCTTAACGTGAGTTTTCGTTCCACTGAGCGTCAGA
CCCCGTAGAAAAGATCAAAGGATCTTCTTGAGATCCTTTTTTTCTGCGCGTAATCTGCTGCTTGCAAACA
AAAAAACCACCGCTACCAGCGGTGGTTTGTTTGCCGGATCAAGAGCTACCAACTCTTTTTCCGAAGGTAA
CTGGCTTCAGCAGAGCGCAGATACCAAATACTGTTCTTCTAGTGTAGCCGTAGTTAGGCCACCACTTCAA
GAACTCTGTAGCACCGCCTACATACCTCGCTCTGCTAATCCTGTTACCAGTGGCTGCTGCCAGTGGCGAT
AAGTCGTGTCTTACCGGGTTGGACTCAAGACGATAGTTACCGGATAAGGCGCAGCGGTCGGGCTGAACGG
GGGGTTCGTGCACACAGCCCAGCTTGGAGCGAACGACCTACACCGAACTGAGATACCTACAGCGTGAGCT
ATGAGAAAGCGCCACGCTTCCCGAAGGGAGAAAGGCGGACAGGTATCCGGTAAGCGGCAGGGTCGGAACA
GGAGAGCGCACGAGGGAGCTTCCAGGGGGAAACGCCTGGTATCTTTATAGTCCTGTCGGGTTTCGCCACC
TCTGACTTGAGCGTCGATTTTTGTGATGCTCGTCAGGGGGGCGGAGCCTATGGAAAAACGCCAGCAACGC
GGCCTTTTTACGGTTCCTGGCCTTTTGCTGGCCTTTTGCTCACATGTTCTTTCCTGCGTTATCCCCTGAT
TCTGTGGATAACCGTATTACCGCCTTTGAGTGAGCTGATACCGCTCGCCGCAGCCGAACGACCGAGCGCA
GCGAGTCAGTGAGCGAGGAAGCGGAAGAGCGCCCAATACGCAAACCGCCTCTCCCCGCGCGTTGGCCGAT
TCATTAATGCAGCTGGCACGACAGGTTTCCCGACTGGAAAGCGGGCAGTGAGCGCAACGCAATTAATGTG
AGTTAGCTCACTCATTAGGCACCCCAGGCTTTACACTTTATGCTTCCGGCTCGTATGTTGTGTGGAATTG
TGAGCGGATAACAATTTCACACAGGAAACAGCTATGACCATGATTACGCCAAGCGCGCAATTAACCCTCA
CTAAAGGGAACAAAAGCTGGAGCTGCAAGCTTAATGTAGTCTTATGCAATACTCTTGTAGTCTTGCAACA
TGGTAACGATGAGTTAGCAACATGCCTTACAAGGAGAGAAAAAGCACCGTGCATGCCGATTGGTGGAAGT
AAGGTGGTACGATCGTGCCTTATTAGGAAGGCAACAGACGGGTCTGACATGGATTGGACGAACCACTGAA
TTGCCGCATTGCAGAGATATTGTATTTAAGTGCCTAGCTCGATACATAAACGGGTCTCTCTGGTTAGACC
AGATCTGAGCCTGGGAGCTCTCTGGCTAACTAGGGAACCCACTGCTTAAGCCTCAATAAAGCTTGCCTTG
AGTGCTTCAAGTAGTGTGTGCCCGTCTGTTGTGTGACTCTGGTAACTAGAGATCCCTCAGACCCTTTTAG
TCAGTGTGGAAAATCTCTAGCAGTGGCGCCCGAACAGGGACTTGAAAGCGAAAGGGAAACCAGAGGAGCT
CTCTCGACGCAGGACTCGGCTTGCTGAAGCGCGCACGGCAAGAGGCGAGGGGCGGCGACTGGTGAGTACG
CCAAAAATTTTGACTAGCGGAGGCTAGAAGGAGAGAGATGGGTGCGAGAGCGTCAGTATTAAGCGGGGGA
GAATTAGATCGCGATGGGAAAAAATTCGGTTAAGGCCAGGGGGAAAGAAAAAATATAAATTAAAACATAT
AGTATGGGCAAGCAGGGAGCTAGAACGATTCGCAGTTAATCCTGGCCTGTTAGAAACATCAGAAGGCTGT
AGACAAATACTGGGACAGCTACAACCATCCCTTCAGACAGGATCAGAAGAACTTAGATCATTATATAATA
CAGTAGCAACCCTCTATTGTGTGCATCAAAGGATAGAGATAAAAGACACCAAGGAAGCTTTAGACAAGAT
AGAGGAAGAGCAAAACAAAAGTAAGACCACCGCACAGCAAGCGGCCGCTGATCTTCAGACCTGGAGGAGG
AGATATGAGGGACAATTGGAGAAGTGAATTATATAAATATAAAGTAGTAAAAATTGAACCATTAGGAGTA
GCACCCACCAAGGCAAAGAGAAGAGTGGTGCAGAGAGAAAAAAGAGCAGTGGGAATAGGAGCTTTGTTCC
TTGGGTTCTTGGGAGCAGCAGGAAGCACTATGGGCGCAGCGTCAATGACGCTGACGGTACAGGCCAGACA
ATTATTGTCTGGTATAGTGCAGCAGCAGAACAATTTGCTGAGGGCTATTGAGGCGCAACAGCATCTGTTG
CAACTCACAGTCTGGGGCATCAAGCAGCTCCAGGCAAGAATCCTGGCTGTGGAAAGATACCTAAAGGATC
AACAGCTCCTGGGGATTTGGGGTTGCTCTGGAAAACTCATTTGCACCACTGCTGTGCCTTGGAATGCTAG
TTGGAGTAATAAATCTCTGGAACAGATTTGGAATCACACGACCTGGATGGAGTGGGACAGAGAAATTAAC
AATTACACAAGCTTAATACACTCCTTAATTGAAGAATCGCAAAACCAGCAAGAAAAGAATGAACAAGAAT
TATTGGAATTAGATAAATGGGCAAGTTTGTGGAATTGGTTTAACATAACAAATTGGCTGTGGTATATAAA
ATTATTCATAATGATAGTAGGAGGCTTGGTAGGTTTAAGAATAGTTTTTGCTGTACTTTCTATAGTGAAT
AGAGTTAGGCAGGGATATTCACCATTATCGTTTCAGACCCACCTCCCAACCCCGAGGGGACCCAGAGAGG
GCCTATTTCCCATGATTCCTTCATATTTGCATATACGATACAAGGCTGTTAGAGAGATAATTAGAATTAA
TTTGACTGTAAACACAAAGATATTAGTACAAAATACGTGACGTAGAAAGTAATAATTTCTTGGGTAGTTT
GCAGTTTTAAAATTATGTTTTAAAATGGACTATCATATGCTTACCGTAACTTGAAAGTATTTCGATTTCT
TGGCTTTATATATCTTGTGGAAAGGACGAAACACCGGGAACGGGGTGCTAAGCATGGTTTTAGAGCTAGA
AATAGCAAGTTAAAATAAGGCTAGTCCGTTATCAACTTGAAAAAGTGGCACCGAGTCGGTGCTTTTTTAA
GCTTGGCGTAACTAGATCTTGAGACAAATGGCAGTATTCATCCACAATTTTAAAAGAAAAGGGGGGATTG
GGGGGTACAGTGCAGGGGAAAGAATAGTAGACATAATAGCAACAGACATACAAACTAAAGAATTACAAAA
ACAAATTACAAAAATTCAAAATTTTCGGGTTTATTACAGGGACAGCAGAGATCCACTTTGGCGCCGGCTC
GAGGGGG
Features (pLannotate 1.2.2; 29 found; start..end, strand, type, name):
     14..80      +  CDS            small t antigen (fragment): SV40 (simian virus 40) small t antigen
    106..317     +  promoter       EF-1α core promoter: core promoter for human elongation factor EF-1α
    318..1256    +  intron         EF-1α intron A: intron upstream of the start codon of human EF-1α
   1278..1877    +  CDS            PuroR (fragment): puromycin N-acetyltransferase; pac from Streptomyces; confers resistance to puromycin
   1893..2481    +  misc_feature   WPRE: woodchuck hepatitis virus posttranscriptional regulatory element
   2532..2551    +  misc_feature   cPPT/CTS (fragment): central polypurine tract and central termination sequence of HIV-1
   2553..2786    +  LTR            3' LTR (ΔU3): self-inactivating 3' long terminal repeat (LTR) from HIV-1
   2864..2985    +  polyA_signal   SV40 poly(A) signal: SV40 polyadenylation signal
   3025..3160    +  rep_origin     SV40 ori: SV40 origin of replication
   3181..3199    -  promoter       T7 promoter: promoter for bacteriophage T7 RNA polymerase
   3207..3362    +  CDS            lacZα (fragment): LacZα fragment of β-galactosidase; lacZ fragment
   3367..3795    +  rep_origin     f1 ori (sequence partly withheld): f1 bacteriophage origin of replication; arrow indicates direction of (+) strand synthesis
   3848..3952    +  promoter       AmpR promoter: bla
   3953..4813    +  CDS            AmpR: β-lactamase; bla; confers resistance to ampicillin, carbenicillin, and related antibiotics
   4984..5572    +  rep_origin     ori: high-copy-number ColE1/pMB1/pBR322/pUC origin of replication
   5755..5847    +  CDS            lacI (fragment): lac repressor; lacI; The lac repressor binds to the lac operator to inhibit transcription in E. coli. This inhibition can be relieved by adding lactose or isopropyl-β-D-thiogalactopyranoside (IPTG).
   5860..5881    +  protein_bind   CAP binding site: CAP binding activates transcription in the presence of cAMP. E. coli catabolite activator protein
   5896..5926    +  promoter       lac promoter: promoter for the E. coli lac operon
   5934..5950    +  protein_bind   lac operator: The lac repressor binds to the lac operator to inhibit transcription in E. coli. This inhibition can be relieved by adding lactose or isopropyl-β-D-thiogalactopyranoside (IPTG). lac repressor encoded by lacI
   5995..6013    +  promoter       T3 promoter: promoter for bacteriophage T3 RNA polymerase
   6041..6267    +  promoter       RSV promoter: Rous sarcoma virus enhancer/promoter
   6268..6448    +  LTR            5' LTR (truncated): truncated 5' long terminal repeat (LTR) from HIV-1
   6495..6620    +  misc_feature   HIV-1 Ψ: packaging signal of human immunodeficiency virus type 1
   6604..6967    +  CDS            HIV-1 gag (fragment): gag protein from human immunodeficiency virus 1; gag
   7113..7346    +  misc_feature   RRE: The Rev response element (RRE) of HIV-1 allows for Rev-dependent mRNA export from the nucleus to the cytoplasm.
   7723..7749    +  CDS            Rev (fragment): human immunodeficiency virus 1 (HIV-1) Rev protein; rev; enhances nuclear export of unspliced and incompletely spliced viral mRNAs
   7753..7993    +  promoter       U6 promoter: RNA polymerase III promoter for human U6 snRNA
   8023..8098    +  misc_RNA       gRNA scaffold: guide RNA scaffold for the Streptococcus pyogenes CRISPR/Cas9 system
   8154..8271    +  misc_feature   cPPT/CTS: central polypurine tract and central termination sequence of HIV-1
