[The description below was written by a language model from this plasmid's Addgene catalogue record and pLannotate feature annotations shown in this document.]
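Description:
STK16 gRNA (BRDN0001146155) is a third-generation lentiviral CRISPR guide plasmid built on the lentiGuide-Puro backbone and carrying a single guide RNA directed against human STK16, a serine/threonine kinase gene; the guide was designed against one RefSeq transcript of that gene. The assembled sequence is about 8.3 kb. In bacteria it is maintained as a high-copy plasmid through a ColE1/pUC-type origin and selected with ampicillin via β-lactamase. An f1 origin, an SV40 origin and poly(A) signal, T7 and T3 promoters, and lac-derived fragments are also annotated as backbone remnants.

The lentiviral transfer cassette begins with an RSV promoter fused to a truncated HIV-1 5' LTR, which drives Tat-independent production of the viral genomic RNA in packaging cells. It is followed by the Ψ packaging signal with a gag fragment, the Rev response element for nuclear export, and a cPPT/CTS that aids nuclear import. The cassette ends in a ΔU3 self-inactivating 3' LTR. Within this unit, a human U6 RNA polymerase III promoter transcribes the STK16 spacer joined to the Streptococcus pyogenes Cas9 guide scaffold. A separate EF-1α promoter with its first intron expresses puromycin N-acetyltransferase so that transduced mammalian cells can be selected, and a downstream WPRE enhances transcript expression.

The plasmid does not encode Cas9, so it is meant to be used with a separate Cas9 lentivector or in cells that already express the nuclease, typically to knock out STK16. It belongs to a set of guides that make up a human kinome library, designed using optimised rules for on-target activity and reduced off-target effects.
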