Addgene plasmid #75933: STK16 gRNA (BRDN0001146155)
Purpose: 3rd generation lentiviral gRNA plasmid targeting human STK16
Depositing lab: John Doench & David Root. Depositing organization: Broad Institute. Publication: Optimized sgRNA design to maximize activity and minimize off-target effects of CRISPR-Cas9. Doench JG, Fusi N, Sullender M, Hegde M, Vaimberg EW, Donovan KF, Smith I, Tothova Z, Wilen C, Orchard R, Virgin HW, Listgarten J, Root DE. Nat Biotechnol. 2016 Jan 18. doi: 10.1038/nbt.3437. PubMed 26780180.
Backbone
  Vector backbone: lentiGuide-Puro
  Backbone manufacturer: Zhang Lab (Addgene plasmid # 52963)
  Vector type: Mammalian Expression, Lentiviral, CRISPR
  Selectable markers: Puromycin
Growth in bacteria
  Bacterial resistance: Ampicillin, 100 μg/mL
  Growth temperature: 37°C
  Growth strain: DH5alpha
  Copy number: High Copy
Gene/Insert
  Gene/Insert name: STK16 (alt names: STK16; NM_001008910.2)
  gRNA/shRNA sequence: GGAACGGGGTGCTAAGCATG
  Species: H. sapiens (human)
  Entrez Gene: STK16 (a.k.a. KRCT, MPSK, PKL12, PSK, TSF1, hPSK)
  Promoter: hU6
  Cloning method: Unknown
  Sequencing primers: 5′ U6-F; 3′ pS2-R
Terms and licenses: Academic/Nonprofit Terms; Industry Terms: Not Available to Industry
Depositor comments: The gRNA was designed to target the following Genbank reference sequence(s): NM_001008910.2. Note that this plasmid does NOT contain Cas9. It should be used in conjunction with lentiCas9-Blast (Addgene #52962) or otherwise with cell lines already expressing Cas9. Browse the full kinome gRNA library at http://www.addgene.org/pooled-library/broadgpp-human-kinome/ or visit http://www.broadinstitute.org/rnai/public/ for detailed protocols and information.
How to cite: STK16 gRNA (BRDN0001146155) was a gift from John Doench & David Root (Addgene plasmid # 75933 ; http://n2t.net/addgene:75933 ; RRID:Addgene_75933)
