>Addgene plasmid #75933 | STK16 gRNA (BRDN0001146155) | depositor partial sequence | sequence record 143393 | Target Sequence
GGAACGGGGTGCTAAGCATG
