>Addgene plasmid #75933 | STK16 gRNA (BRDN0001146155) | addgene partial sequence | sequence record 184853 | hU6-F
ACGTGACGTAGAAAGTAATAATTTCTTGGGTAGTTTGCAGTTTTAAAATTATGTTTTAAAATGGACTATC
ATATGCTTACCGTAACTTGAAAGTATTTCGATTTCTTGGCTTTATATATCTTGTGGAAAGGACGAAACAC
CGGGAACGGGGTGCTAAGCATGGTTTTAGAGCTAGAAATAGCAAGTTAAAATAAGGCTAGTCCGTTATCA
ACTTGAAAAAGTGGCACCGAGTCGGTGCTTTTTTAAGCTTGGCGTAACTAGATCTTGAGACAAATGGCAG
TATTCATCCACAATTTTAAAAGAAAAGGGGGGATTGGGGGGTACAGTGCAGGGGAAAGAATAGTAGACAT
AATAGCAACAGACATACAAACTAAAGAATTACAAAAACAAATTACAAAAATTCAAAATTTTCGGGTTTAT
TACAGGGACAGCAGAGATCCACTTTGGCGCCGGCTCGAGGGGGCCCGGGTGCAAAGATGGATAAAGTTTT
AAACAGAGAGGAATCTTTGCAGCTAATGGACCTTCTAGGTCTTGAAAGGAGTGGGAATTGGCTCCGGTGC
CCGTCAGTGG
